>Addgene plasmid #225510 | pcDNA-TMEM30A-V5 | addgene full sequence | sequence record 443323 | Addgene NGS Result
TTGAGATCCTTTTTTTCTGCGCGTAATCTGCTGCTTGCAAACAAAAAAACCACCGCTACCAGCGGTGGTT
TGTTTGCCGGATCAAGAGCTACCAACTCTTTTTCCGAAGGTAACTGGCTTCAGCAGAGCGCAGATACCAA
ATACTGTTCTTCTAGTGTAGCCGTAGTTAGGCCACCACTTCAAGAACTCTGTAGCACCGCCTACATACCT
CGCTCTGCTAATCCTGTTACCAGTGGCTGCTGCCAGTGGCGATAAGTCGTGTCTTACCGGGTTGGACTCA
AGACGATAGTTACCGGATAAGGCGCAGCGGTCGGGCTGAACGGGGGGTTCGTGCACACAGCCCAGCTTGG
AGCGAACGACCTACACCGAACTGAGATACCTACAGCGTGAGCTATGAGAAAGCGCCACGCTTCCCGAAGG
GAGAAAGGCGGACAGGTATCCGGTAAGCGGCAGGGTCGGAACAGGAGAGCGCACGAGGGAGCTTCCAGGG
GGAAACGCCTGGTATCTTTATAGTCCTGTCGGGTTTCGCCACCTCTGACTTGAGCGTCGATTTTTGTGAT
GCTCGTCAGGGGGGCGGAGCCTATGGAAAAACGCCAGCAACGCGGCCTTTTTACGGTTCCTGGCCTTTTG
CTGGCCTTTTGCTCACATGTTCTTTCCTGCGTTATCCCCTGATTCTGTGGATAACCGTATTACCGCCTTT
GAGTGAGCTGATACCGCTCGCCGCAGCCGAACGACCGAGCGCAGCGAGTCAGTGAGCGAGGAAGCGGAAG
AGCGCCCAATACGCAAACCGCCTCTCCCCGCGCGTTGGCCGATTCATTAATGCAGCTGGCACGACAGGTT
TCCCGACTGGAAAGCGGGCAGTGAGCGCAACGCAATTAATGTGAGTTAGCTCACTCATTAGGCACCCCAG
GCTTTACACTTTATGCTTCCGGCTCGTATGTTGTGTGGAATTGTGAGCGGATAACAATTTCACACAGGAA
ACAGCTATGACCATGATTACGCCAAGCTCTAGCTAGAGGTCGACGGTATACAGACATGATAAGATACATT
GATGAGTTTGGACAAACCACAACTAGAATGCAGTGAAAAAAATGCTTTATTTGTGAAATTTGTGATGCTA
TTGCTTTATTTGTAACCATTATAAGCTGCAATAAACAAGTTGGGGTGGGCGAAGAACTCCAGCATGAGAT
CCCCGCGCTGGAGGATCATCCAGCCGGCGTCCCGGAAAACGATTCCGAAGCCCAACCTTTCATAGAAGGC
GGCGGTGGAATCGAAATCTCGTAGCACGTGCTATTCCTTTGCCCTCGGACGAGTGCTGGGGCGTCGGTTT
CCACTATCGGCGAGTACTTCTACACAGCCATCGGTCCAGACGGCCGCGCTTCTGCGGGCGATTTGTGTAC
GCCCGACAGTCCCGGCTCCGGATCGGACGATTGCGTCGCATCGACCCTGCGCCCAAGCTGCATCATCGAA
ATTGCCGTCAACCAAGCTCTGATAGAGTTGGTCAAGACCAATGCGGAGCATATACGCCCGGAGCCGCGGC
GATCCTGCAAGCTCCGGATGCCTCCGCTCGAAGTAGCGCGTCTGCTGCTCCATACAAGCCAACCACGGCC
TCCAGAAGAAGATGTTGGCGACCTCGTATTGGGAATCCCCGAACATCGCCTCGCTCCAGTCAATGACCGC
TGTTATGCGGCCATTGTCCGTCAGGACATTGTTGGAGCCGAAATCCGCGTGCACGAGGTGCCGGACTTCG
GGGCAGTCCTCGGCCCAAAGCATCAGCTCATCGAGAGCCTGCGCGACGGACGCACTGACGGTGTCGTCCA
TCACAGTTTGCCAGTGATACACATGGGGATCAGCAATCGCGCATATGAAATCACGCCATGTAGTGTATTG
ACCGATTCCTTGCGGTCCGAATGGGCCGAACCCGCTCGTCTGGCTAAGATCGGCCGCAGCGATCGCATCC
ATGGCCTCCGCGACCGGCTGCAGAACAGCGGGCAGTTCGGTTTCAGGCAGGTCTTGCAACGTGACACCCT
GTGCACGGCGGGAGATGCAATAGGTCAGGCTCTCGCTGAATTCCCCAATGTCAAGCACTTCCGGAATCGG
GAGCGCGGCCGATGCAAAGTGCCGATAAACATAACGATCTTTGTAGAAACCATCGGCGCAGCTATTTACC
CGCAGGACATATCCACGCCCTCCTACATCGAAGCTGAAAGCACGAGATTCTTCGCCCTCCGAGAGCTGCA
TCAGGTCGGAGACGCTGTCGAACTTTTCGATCAGAAACTTCTCGACAGACGTCGCGGTGAGTTCAGGCTT
TTTCATCACGTGCTGATCAGATCCGAAAATGGATATACAAGCTCCCGGGAGCTTTTTGCAAAAGCCTAGG
CCTCCAAAAAAGCCTCCTCACTACTTCTGGAATAGCTCAGAGGCAGAGGCGGCCTCGGCCTCTGCATAAA
TAAAAAAAATTAGTCAGCCATGGGGCGGAGAATGGGCGGAACTGGGCGGAGTTAGGGGCGGGATGGGCGG
AGTTAGGGGCGGGACTATGGTTGCTGACTAATTGAGATGCATGCTTTGCATACTTCTGCCTGCTGGGGAG
CCTGGGGACTTTCCACACCTGGTTGCTGACTAATTGAGATGCATGCTTTGCATACTTCTGCCTGCTGGGG
AGCCTGGGGACTTTCCACACCCTAACTGACACACATTCCACAGAATTAATTCGCGTTAAATTTTTGTTAA
ATCAGCTCATTTTTTAACCAATAGGCCGAAATCGGCAAAATCCCTTATAAATCAAAAGAATAGACCGAGA
TAGGGT
[37 nt withheld, positions 2807-2843]
AAAGAACGTGGACTCCAACGTCAAAGG
[49 nt withheld, positions 2871-2919]
T
[91 nt withheld, positions 2921-3011]
G
[124 nt withheld, positions 3013-3136]
GGGGATACCCCCTAGAGCCCCAGCTGGTTCTTTCCGCCTCAGAAGCCATAGAGCCCACCGCATCCCCAGC
ATGCCTGCTATTGTCTTCCCCTTGCTGTCCTGCCCCACCCCACCCCCCAGAATAGAATGACACCTACTCA
GACAATGCGATGCAATTTCCTCATTTTATTAGGAAAGGACAGTGGGAGTGGCACCTTCCAGGGTCAAGGA
AGGCACGGGGGAGGGGCAAACAACAGATGGCTGGCAACTAGAAGGCACAGTCGAGGCTGATCAGCGGGTT
TAAACGGGCCCTCTAGACTCGAGTTATCATGTAGAATCGAGACCGAGGAGAGGGTTAGGGATAGGCTTAC
CAACCACTTTGTACAAGAAAGCTGGGTCCAAAATGGTAATGTCAGCTGTATTACTACTGTTTCTATATTT
ATGATTAATTACTAGCAGTACAACTCCCAGAAGGAAGGAGATGGATCCAACAGCGATGTAAGCAATCCCC
AAAAATGGATTTTTTCCTCCCATCCATGAAATAGTGCTCAAGATCATCCGTTTTCGTCCATCAAAATAAT
GTACAGGGTAATTGTATGTGACATTCAAAGAGTATCGGCCAGCTGGTAATGTTGGATGTAAATCACTTTT
CCTTTCTATAAGACGATACAACTTGCGAAAAGTAGGTAATGCTGCAGTACGCATCCAAACAATAAAATCC
TCATTTATGAATCCATTATTATCTGGGTCAGAATCCAGCATGTAAACTGGTTTAAGCCAGTTCACAGGCT
TTGTTGTACCTTTAAATCGTTCTTCCAGGTTGTCTCCTCCAGGGGGATTTCTGAATTTCACATTTTTATC
TGTCCACCAAGCAATACCTTTCTTTTTCAAAGCGATAGGTATAGGATAAGAATCATTGCCAATGAGAAAC
AATTCTAATGTATCATTAAACATGCTGTTGGCAATAGCTCCACAAGGAGCAATTGGTTTGTCTTCATTTC
TTCGATAAGGTTCACATTCCTTACTGGGATTAAGCAAAGCACTAGAATCTCCATTTAGTTGACTATCATC
TCGAGATTTCACGTAACGACGATGGTTTTGATAGAAATTAGACAGTCCATAATACATAAACACGTTGCCC
TCAAATGACTTTTCCAGTGTGAAGTTAATGGTACAAAAGCAAGGTGTCACATCCGGAGATAAACATTTAT
TACAGGGACTGGAAGGCTCTGTTCCGGTATAATCAATCTCGATCTCGCGGATGTTGTTGGAGGTGACAAA
AATGCCAATGCCGATGGGAATGAAGATGAGACCGATGATGAAGAAAATAGGTAGCACCGTGCCAGCCGTA
AGGATGGGCTGCCAAGCTGGCAGCCGTTGCTGTTTGAAGGCCGTGTTATCCGGTCTCCGAGTCTTCGCGG
TGCCCCCCGGAGCACACGGGGGCCCACCGTCCACTTCATCCTTCGCGTTATAGTTCATCGCCATGGTGGA
GCCTGCTTTTTTGTACAAACTTGTTGATATCTGCAGAATTCCACCACACTGGACTAGTGGATCCGAGCTC
GGTACCAAGCTTAAGTTTAAACGCTAGCCAGCTTGGGTCTCCCTATAGTGAGTCGTATTAATTTCGATAA
GCCAGTAAGCAGTGGGTTCTCTAGTTAGCCAGAGAGCTCTGCTTATATAGACCTCCCACCGTACACGCCT
ACCGCCCATTTGCGTCAATGGGGCGGAGTTGTTACGACATTTTGGAAAGTCCCGTTGATTTTGGTGCCAA
AACAAACTCCCATTGACGTCAATGGGGTGGAGACTTGGAAATCCCCGTGAGTCAAACCGCTATCCACGCC
CATTGATGTACTGCCAAAACCGCATCACCATGGTAATAGCGATGACTAATACGTAGATGTACTGCCAAGT
AGGAAAGTCCCATAAGGTCATGTACTGGGCATAATGCCAGGCGGGCCATTTACCGTCATTGACGTCAATA
GGGGGCGTACTTGGCATATGATACACTTGATGTACTGCCAAGTGGGCAGTTTACCGTAAATACTCCACCC
ATTGACGTCAATGGAAAGTCCCTATTGGCGTTACTATGGGAACATACGTCATTATTGACGTCAATGGGCG
GGGGTCGTTGGGCGGTCAGCCAGGCGGGCCATTTACCGTAAGTTATGTAACGCGGAACTCCATATATGGG
CTATGAACTAATGACCCCGTAATTGATTACTATTAATAACTAGTCAATAATCAATGTCAACGCGTATATC
TGGCCCGTACATCGCGAAGCAGCGCAAAACGCCTAACCCTAAGCAGATTCTTCATGCAATTGTCGGTCAA
GCCTTGCCTTGTTGTAGCTTAAATTTTGCTCGCGCACTACTCAGCGACCTCCAACACACAAGCAGGGAGC
AGATACTGGCTTAACTATGCGGCATCAGAGCAGATTGTACTGAGAGTGCACCATAGGGGATCGGGAGATC
TCCCGATCCGTCGACGTCAGGTGGCACTTTTCGGGGAAATGTGCGCGGAACCCCTATTTGTTTATTTTTC
TAAATACATTCAAATATGTATCCGCTCATGAGACAATAACCCTGATAAATGCTTCAATAATATTGAAAAA
GGAAGAGTATGAGTATTCAACATTTCCGTGTCGCCCTTATTCCCTTTTTTGCGGCATTTTGCCTTCCTGT
TTTTGCTCACCCAGAAACGCTGGTGAAAGTAAAAGATGCTGAAGATCAGTTGGGTGCACGAGTGGGTTAC
ATCGAACTGGATCTCAACAGCGGTAAGATCCTTGAGAGTTTTCGCCCCGAAGAACGTTTTCCAATGATGA
GCACTTTTAAAGTTCTGCTATGTGGCGCGGTATTATCCCGTATTGACGCCGGGCAAGAGCAACTCGGTCG
CCGCATACACTATTCTCAGAATGACTTGGTTGAGTACTCACCAGTCACAGAAAAGCATCTTACGGATGGC
ATGACAGTAAGAGAATTATGCAGTGCTGCCATAACCATGAGTGATAACACTGCGGCCAACTTACTTCTGA
CAACGATCGGAGGACCGAAGGAGCTAACCGCTTTTTTGCACAACATGGGGGATCATGTAACTCGCCTTGA
TCGTTGGGAACCGGAGCTGAATGAAGCCATACCAAACGACGAGCGTGACACCACGATGCCTGTAGCAATG
GCAACAACGTTGCGCAAACTATTAACTGGCGAACTACTTACTCTAGCTTCCCGGCAACAATTAATAGACT
GGATGGAGGCGGATAAAGTTGCAGGACCACTTCTGCGCTCGGCCCTTCCGGCTGGCTGGTTTATTGCTGA
TAAATCTGGAGCCGGTGAGCGTGGGTCTCGCGGTATCATTGCAGCACTGGGGCCAGATGGTAAGCCCTCC
CGTATCGTAGTTATCTACACGACGGGGAGTCAGGCAACTATGGATGAACGAAATAGACAGATCGCTGAGA
TAGGTGCCTCACTGATTAAGCATTGGTAACTGTCAGACCAAGTTTACTCATATATACTTTAGATTGATTT
AAAACTTCATTTTTAATTTAAAAGGATCTAGGTGAAGATCCTTTTTGATAATCTCATGACCAAAATCCCT
TAACGTGAGTTTTCGTTCCACTGAGCGTCAGACCCCGTAGAAAAGATCAAAGGATCTTC
Features (pLannotate 1.2.2; 23 found; start..end, strand, type, name):
      1..589     +  rep_origin     ori: high-copy-number ColE1/pMB1/pBR322/pUC origin of replication
    772..864     +  CDS            lacI (fragment): lac repressor; lacI; The lac repressor binds to the lac operator to inhibit transcription in E. coli. This inhibition can be relieved by adding lactose or isopropyl-β-D-thiogalactopyranoside (IPTG).
    877..898     +  protein_bind   CAP binding site: CAP binding activates transcription in the presence of cAMP. E. coli catabolite activator protein
    913..943     +  promoter       lac promoter: promoter for the E. coli lac operon
    951..967     +  protein_bind   lac operator: The lac repressor binds to the lac operator to inhibit transcription in E. coli. This inhibition can be relieved by adding lactose or isopropyl-β-D-thiogalactopyranoside (IPTG). lac repressor encoded by lacI
   1040..1161    -  polyA_signal   SV40 poly(A) signal: SV40 polyadenylation signal
   1156..1281    -  CDS            ble (fragment): BLE_KLEPN - Experimental evidence at protein level: Swiss-Prot protein existence level 1. Binding protein with a strong affinity to the bleomycin family of antibiotics. Binds to CL990; an antimitotic-antibiotic compound. From Klebsiella pneumoniae.
   1291..2316    -  CDS            HygR: aminoglycoside phosphotransferase from E. coli; aph(4)-Ia; confers resistance to hygromycin
   2365..2694    -  promoter       SV40 promoter: SV40 enhancer and early promoter
   2708..3136    -  rep_origin     f1 ori (sequence partly withheld): f1 bacteriophage origin of replication; arrow indicates direction of (+) strand synthesis
   3157..3178    -  promoter       SV40 promoter (fragment): SV40 enhancer and early promoter
   3285..3396    -  polyA_signal   bGH poly(A) signal: bovine growth hormone polyadenylation signal
   3447..3487    -  CDS            V5 tag (fragment): epitope tag from simian virus 5
   3489..3513    +  protein_bind   attB2: mutant version of attB; recombination site for the Gateway® BP reaction BP Clonase™
   3518..4600    -  CDS            TMEM30A: CC50A_HUMAN - Also known as C6orf67, CDC50A. Experimental evidence at protein level: Swiss-Prot protein existence level 1. Accessory component of a P4-ATPase flippase complex which catalyzes the hydrolysis of ATP coupled to the transport of aminophospholipids from the outer to the inner leaflet of various membranes and ensures the maintenance of asymmetric distribution of phospholipids. Phospholipid translocation seems also to be implicated in vesicle formation and in uptake of lipid signaling molecules. The beta subunit may assist in binding of the phospholipid substrate. Required for the pro
   4606..4630    -  protein_bind   attB1: mutant version of attB; recombination site for the Gateway® BP reaction BP Clonase™
   4718..4736    -  promoter       T7 promoter: promoter for bacteriophage T7 RNA polymerase
   4752..4785    -  LTR            5' LTR (truncated) (fragment): truncated 5' long terminal repeat (LTR) from HIV-1
   4781..4984    -  promoter       CMV promoter: human cytomegalovirus (CMV) immediate early promoter
   4985..5364    -  enhancer       CMV enhancer: human cytomegalovirus immediate early enhancer
   5519..5571    +  misc_feature   bom (fragment): basis of mobility region from pBR322
   5630..5734    +  promoter       AmpR promoter: bla
   5735..6595    +  CDS            AmpR: β-lactamase; bla; confers resistance to ampicillin, carbenicillin, and related antibiotics
