[The description below was written by a language model from this plasmid's Addgene catalogue record and pLannotate feature annotations shown in this document.]
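Description:
pcDNA-TMEM30A-V5 is a mammalian expression plasmid built on a pcDNA3.1-type backbone that carries the human TMEM30A (CDC50A) coding sequence with a C-terminal V5 epitope tag. It is propagated in E. coli through a high-copy ColE1/pUC-type origin and selected with ampicillin via the β-lactamase gene and its own promoter. An f1 origin is also present, as are remnants of bacterial lac regulatory sequences that have no evident role in the construct's function. For selection in mammalian cells, a hygromycin resistance gene is driven by the SV40 enhancer/early promoter and terminated by an SV40 polyadenylation signal. A short ble fragment annotated next to it appears to be a leftover from backbone construction.

The expression cassette consists of the CMV immediate-early enhancer and promoter, followed by a T7 promoter, the TMEM30A open reading frame flanked by attB1 and attB2 sites, the V5 tag, and a bovine growth hormone polyadenylation signal. The attB sites are consistent with the recorded Gateway cloning, in which the open reading frame is recombined into a destination vector so that it reads through attB2 into the vector-encoded V5 tag. A small fragment annotated as a truncated HIV-1 LTR lies just downstream of the CMV promoter, but the plasmid has no other lentiviral elements.

TMEM30A encodes the accessory beta subunit of P4-ATPase phospholipid flippase complexes, which help maintain membrane lipid asymmetry. The plasmid allows transient or hygromycin-selected stable expression of the V5-tagged protein for detection or immunoprecipitation. It was deposited in connection with a study mapping human early endosome protein complexes.
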