Addgene plasmid #225510: pcDNA-TMEM30A-V5
Purpose: TMEM30A expression vector
Depositing lab: Wade Harper. Depositing organization: Harvard Medical School. Publication: EndoMAP.v1 charts the structural landscape of human early endosome complexes. Gonzalez-Lozano MA, Schmid EW, Miguel Whelan E, Jiang Y, Paulo JA, Walter JC, Harper JW. Nature. 2025 Jul;643(8070):252-261. doi: 10.1038/s41586-025-09059-y. Epub 2025 May 28. PubMed 40437099.
Backbone
  Vector backbone: pcDNA3.1
  Vector type: Mammalian Expression
  Selectable markers: Hygromycin
Growth in bacteria
  Bacterial resistance: Ampicillin, 100 μg/mL
  Growth temperature: 37°C
  Growth strain: DH5alpha
  Copy number: High Copy
Gene/Insert
  Gene/Insert name: TMEM30A
  Species: H. sapiens (human)
  Entrez Gene: TMEM30A (a.k.a. C6orf67, CDC50A)
  Tag / fusion protein: V5 (C terminal on insert)
  Cloning method: Gateway Cloning
Terms and licenses: Academic/Nonprofit Terms; Industry Terms: Not Available to Industry
Depositor comments: Please visit https://doi.org/10.1101/2025.02.07.636106 for bioRxiv preprint.
How to cite: pcDNA-TMEM30A-V5 was a gift from Wade Harper (Addgene plasmid # 225510 ; http://n2t.net/addgene:225510 ; RRID:Addgene_225510)
